Addgene plasmid #18032: pLNC Wnt-5aHA
Depositing lab: Jan Kitajewski. Depositing organization: Columbia University. Publication: Transformation by Wnt family proteins correlates with regulation of beta-catenin. Shimizu H, Julius MA, Giarre M, Zheng Z, Brown AM, Kitajewski J. Cell Growth Differ. 1997 Dec . 8(12):1349-58. PubMed 9419423.
Backbone
  Vector backbone: pLNC
  Backbone size w/o insert (bp): 6620
  Vector type: Retroviral
  Selectable markers: Neomycin (select with G418)
Growth in bacteria
  Bacterial resistance: Ampicillin, 100 μg/mL
  Growth temperature: 37°C
  Growth strain: DH5alpha
  Growth instructions: DH5a, HB101
  Copy number: Low Copy
Gene/Insert
  Gene/Insert name: Wnt-5a
  Species: M. musculus (mouse)
  Insert size (bp): 1300
  Entrez Gene: Wnt5a (a.k.a. 8030457G12Rik, Wnt-5a)
  Tag / fusion protein: HA (C terminal on insert)
  Cloning method: Restriction Enzyme
  Sequencing primers: 5′ AGCTCGTTTAGTGAACCGTCAGATCG; 3′ ACCTACAGGTGGGGTCTTTCATTCCC
Terms and licenses: Academic/Nonprofit Terms; Industry Terms: Not Available to Industry
Depositor comments: Gavin, B.J., McMahon, J.A., and McMahon, A.P. Expression of multiple novel Wnt-1/Int-1-related genes during fetal and adult mouse development. Genes Dev.,4:2319-2332, 1990.
How to cite: pLNC Wnt-5aHA was a gift from Jan Kitajewski (Addgene plasmid # 18032 ; http://n2t.net/addgene:18032 ; RRID:Addgene_18032)
