[The description below was written by a language model from this plasmid's Addgene catalogue record.]
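Description:
pLNC Wnt-5aHA is a retroviral expression vector built on the pLNC backbone (about 6.6 kb without insert) that carries a mouse Wnt5a cDNA of roughly 1.3 kb, cloned by restriction enzyme digestion and fused at its C terminus to an HA epitope tag. The plasmid is maintained in E. coli as a low-copy construct under ampicillin selection. In mammalian cells it confers neomycin resistance, so that stably transduced or transfected populations can be selected with G418.

The record does not include a feature table and does not explicitly state which promoters drive the insert and the marker. The pLNC name follows the convention for LN-series retroviral vectors, in which the 5′ LTR drives the neomycin resistance gene and an internal CMV promoter drives the inserted cDNA, but this arrangement is inferred from the name rather than documented here. As a retroviral vector, it would be expected to carry LTRs and a packaging signal, so that its transcript can be packaged into virions when it is introduced into a packaging cell line that supplies the viral structural proteins in trans. The resulting virus then integrates the Wnt-5a-HA cassette and the selectable marker into target cell genomes.

The HA tag allows the secreted Wnt-5a protein to be detected or immunoprecipitated with anti-HA antibodies, which is useful because good antibodies against individual Wnt proteins have been limited. The associated publication compared Wnt family members for their transforming activity and their effects on beta-catenin regulation. This suggests the construct was one of a set of tagged Wnt expression vectors used for stable expression in cultured mammalian cells.
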