>Addgene plasmid #18032 | pLNC Wnt-5aHA | addgene partial sequence | sequence record 23917 | LNCX 5'-AGCTCGTTTAGTGAACCGTCAGATC-3'
GCGGAGCATCACGCTGNTTTTGACCTCCATAGAAGACACCGGGACCGATCCAGCCTCCGCGGCCCCAAGC
TGCGGCCGCTCTAGAACTAGTGGATCCCCCGGGCTGCAGGAATTCCTCGGCCGCCTTCGCTCGGGTGGCG
ACTTCCTCTCCGTGCCCCCTCCCCCTCGCCATGAAGAAGCCCATTGGAATATTAAGCCCGGGAGTGGCTT
TGGGGACCGCTGGAGGTGCCATGTCTTCCAAGTTCTTCCTAATGGCTTTGGCCACGTTTTTCTCCTTCGC
CCAGGTTGTTATAGAAGCTAATTCTTGGTGGTCTCTAGGTACGAATAACCCTGTTCAGATGTCAGAAGTA
TATATCATAGGTGCACAGCCTCTCTGCAGCCAACTGGCAGGACTTTCTCAAGGACAGAAGAAACTCTGCC
ACTTGTATCAGGACCACATGCAGTACATTGGAGAAGGTGCGAAGACAGGCATCAAGGAATGCCAGTACCA
GTTCCGGCATCGGAGATGGAACTGCAGCACAGTGGACAATACTTCTGTCTTTGGCAGGGTGATGCAAATA
GGCAGCCGAGAGACGGCCTTCACGTACGCGGTGAGCGCAGCTGGGGTGGTGAACGCCATGAGCCGAGCAT
GCCGGGAGGGCGAGCTGTCTACCTGTGGCTGCAGCCGCGCTGCGCGCCCAATGGANNGNGTNNNAAATGG
TTGGGGGGGCGNCTGNAAAANANATCAANTATGCTACCGCTCCCAAAGANTCGTGANCCTAAANANGAAC
GATCACCTAGGTTCTANAAACGCAGCTCTCTGACTNCCANATGAGNGGCGAGAANTN
