>Addgene plasmid #18032 | pLNC Wnt-5aHA | addgene partial sequence | sequence record 23918 | 18032 with LNCX-3
CTTTTATTTTATCTATGGCTCGTGTTAGGTACCGGGCCCCCCCTCGAGGTCGACGGATCCTCTAGAGCCG
GATCTTAATTAATTAAGGCCCTGGACCCAAAGAAGCGTAATCTGGAACATCATATGGGTAGGCCATGGAT
TTGCACACGAACTGATCCACAATCTCCGTGCACTTCTTGCATTTGACATAGCAGCACCAGTGAAACTTGC
AATGACAGCGTTCGGTCTGCACTGTCTTAAACTGGTCATAGCCACGCCCACAGCACATGAGCTCGCAGCC
GTCCATCCCCTCTGAGGTCTTGTTGCACAGGCGTCCCTGCGTGCCCAGCGAGCCAGTGCTCTCGTTGCGC
ACACAGTAGTCCGGACTGGGGTCGATGTAGACCAGGTCCTGCGTGGTCGGGGAGTTGAAGCGGCTGTTGA
CCTGCACCAGCTTGCCCCGGCTGTTGAGCCTCATGGCCGCCGCGCTATCATACTTCTCCTTGAGGGCATC
GCCCACCTTCCGGAAGTCCGCCAGCTGCAGCCAGCACGTCTTGAGGCTACAGGAGCCAGACACTCCATGA
CACTTACAGGCTACATCTGCCAGGTTGTA
